>Addgene plasmid #249232 | pLenti-hPTPRS-gRNA2 | addgene full sequence | sequence record 499783 | Addgene NGS Result
TTAATGTAGTCTTATGCAATACTCTTGTAGTCTTGCAACATGGTAACGATGAGTTAGCAACATGCCTTAC
AAGGAGAGAAAAAGCACCGTGCATGCCGATTGGTGGAAGTAAGGTGGTACGATCGTGCCTTATTAGGAAG
GCAACAGACGGGTCTGACATGGATTGGACGAACCACTGAATTGCCGCATTGCAGAGATATTGTATTTAAG
TGCCTAGCTCGATACATAAACGGGTCTCTCTGGTTAGACCAGATCTGAGCCTGGGAGCTCTCTGGCTAAC
TAGGGAACCCACTGCTTAAGCCTCAATAAAGCTTGCCTTGAGTGCTTCAAGTAGTGTGTGCCCGTCTGTT
GTGTGACTCTGGTAACTAGAGATCCCTCAGACCCTTTTAGTCAGTGTGGAAAATCTCTAGCAGTGGCGCC
CGAACAGGGACTTGAAAGCGAAAGGGAAACCAGAGGAGCTCTCTCGACGCAGGACTCGGCTTGCTGAAGC
GCGCACGGCAAGAGGCGAGGGGCGGCGACTGGTGAGTACGCCAAAAATTTTGACTAGCGGAGGCTAGAAG
GAGAGAGATGGGTGCGAGAGCGTCAGTATTAAGCGGGGGAGAATTAGATCGCGATGGGAAAAAATTCGGT
TAAGGCCAGGGGGAAAGAAAAAATATAAATTAAAACATATAGTATGGGCAAGCAGGGAGCTAGAACGATT
CGCAGTTAATCCTGGCCTGTTAGAAACATCAGAAGGCTGTAGACAAATACTGGGACAGCTACAACCATCC
CTTCAGACAGGATCAGAAGAACTTAGATCATTATATAATACAGTAGCAACCCTCTATTGTGTGCATCAAA
GGATAGAGATAAAAGACACCAAGGAAGCTTTAGACAAGATAGAGGAAGAGCAAAACAAAAGTAAGACCAC
CGCACAGCAAGCGGCCGCTGATCTTCAGACCTGGAGGAGGAGATATGAGGGACAATTGGAGAAGTGAATT
ATATAAATATAAAGTAGTAAAAATTGAACCATTAGGAGTAGCACCCACCAAGGCAAAGAGAAGAGTGGTG
CAGAGAGAAAAAAGAGCAGTGGGAATAGGAGCTTTGTTCCTTGGGTTCTTGGGAGCAGCAGGAAGCACTA
TGGGCGCAGCGTCAATGACGCTGACGGTACAGGCCAGACAATTATTGTCTGGTATAGTGCAGCAGCAGAA
CAATTTGCTGAGGGCTATTGAGGCGCAACAGCATCTGTTGCAACTCACAGTCTGGGGCATCAAGCAGCTC
CAGGCAAGAATCCTGGCTGTGGAAAGATACCTAAAGGATCAACAGCTCCTGGGGATTTGGGGTTGCTCTG
GAAAACTCATTTGCACCACTGCTGTGCCTTGGAATGCTAGTTGGAGTAATAAATCTCTGGAACAGATTTG
GAATCACACGACCTGGATGGAGTGGGACAGAGAAATTAACAATTACACAAGCTTAATACACTCCTTAATT
GAAGAATCGCAAAACCAGCAAGAAAAGAATGAACAAGAATTATTGGAATTAGATAAATGGGCAAGTTTGT
GGAATTGGTTTAACATAACAAATTGGCTGTGGTATATAAAATTATTCATAATGATAGTAGGAGGCTTGGT
AGGTTTAAGAATAGTTTTTGCTGTACTTTCTATAGTGAATAGAGTTAGGCAGGGATATTCACCATTATCG
TTTCAGACCCACCTCCCAACCCCGAGGGGACCCAGAGAGGGCCTATTTCCCATGATTCCTTCATATTTGC
ATATACGATACAAGGCTGTTAGAGAGATAATTAGAATTAATTTGACTGTAAACACAAAGATATTAGTACA
AAATACGTGACGTAGAAAGTAATAATTTCTTGGGTAGTTTGCAGTTTTAAAATTATGTTTTAAAATGGAC
TATCATATGCTTACCGTAACTTGAAAGTATTTCGATTTCTTGGCTTTATATATCTTGTGGAAAGGACGAA
ACACCGGACCCGACGACTTCCTACGGTTTTAGAGCTAGAAATAGCAAGTTAAAATAAGGCTAGTCCGTTA
TCAACTTGAAAAAGTGGCACCGAGTCGGTGCTTTTTTGAATTCTAGATCTTGAGACAAATGGCAGTATTC
ATCCACAATTTTAAAAGAAAAGGGGGGATTGGGGGGTACAGTGCAGGGGAAAGAATAGTAGACATAATAG
CAACAGACATACAAACTAAAGAATTACAAAAACAAATTACAAAAATTCAAAATTTTCGGGTTTATTACAG
GGACAGCAGAGATCCACTTTGGCGCCGGCTCGAGTGGCTCCGGTGCCCGTCAGTGGGCAGAGCGCACATC
GCCCACAGTCCCCGAGAAGTTGGGGGGAGGGGTCGGCAATTGAACCGGTGCCTAGAGAAGGTGGCGCGGG
GTAAACTGGGAAAGTGATGTCGTGTACTGGCTCCGCCTTTTTCCCGAGGGTGGGGGAGAACCGTATATAA
GTGCAGTAGTCGCCGTGAACGTTCTTTTTCGCAACGGGTTTGCCGCCAGAACACAGGTGTCGTGACGCGG
GATCCGCCACCATGACCGAGTACAAGCCCACGGTGCGCCTCGCCACCCGCGACGACGTCCCCAGGGCCGT
ACGCACCCTCGCCGCCGCGTTCGCCGACTACCCCGCCACGCGCCACACCGTCGATCCGGACCGCCACATC
GAGCGGGTCACCGAGCTGCAAGAACTCTTCCTCACGCGCGTCGGGCTCGACATCGGCAAGGTGTGGGTCG
CGGACGACGGCGCCGCGGTGGCGGTCTGGACCACGCCGGAGAGCGTCGAAGCGGGGGCGGTGTTCGCCGA
GATCGGCCCGCGCATGGCCGAGTTGAGCGGTTCCCGGCTGGCCGCGCAGCAACAGATGGAAGGCCTCCTG
GCGCCGCACCGGCCCAAGGAGCCCGCGTGGTTCCTGGCCACCGTCGGAGTCTCGCCCGACCACCAGGGCA
AGGGTCTGGGCAGCGCCGTCGTGCTCCCCGGAGTGGAGGCGGCCGAGCGCGCCGGGGTGCCCGCCTTCCT
GGAGACCTCCGCGCCCCGCAACCTCCCCTTCTACGAGCGGCTCGGCTTCACCGTCACCGCCGACGTCGAG
GTGCCCGAAGGACCGCGCACCTGGTGCATGACCCGCAAGCCCGGTGCCTGAACGCGTTAAGTCGACAATC
AACCTCTGGATTACAAAATTTGTGAAAGATTGACTGGTATTCTTAACTATGTTGCTCCTTTTACGCTATG
TGGATACGCTGCTTTAATGCCTTTGTATCATGCTATTGCTTCCCGTATGGCTTTCATTTTCTCCTCCTTG
TATAAATCCTGGTTGCTGTCTCTTTATGAGGAGTTGTGGCCCGTTGTCAGGCAACGTGGCGTGGTGTGCA
CTGTGTTTGCTGACGCAACCCCCACTGGTTGGGGCATTGCCACCACCTGTCAGCTCCTTTCCGGGACTTT
CGCTTTCCCCCTCCCTATTGCCACGGCGGAACTCATCGCCGCCTGCCTTGCCCGCTGCTGGACAGGGGCT
CGGCTGTTGGGCACTGACAATTCCGTGGTGTTGTCGGGGAAATCATCGTCCTTTCCTTGGCTGCTCGCCT
GTGTTGCCACCTGGATTCTGCGCGGGACGTCCTTCTGCTACGTCCCTTCGGCCCTCAATCCAGCGGACCT
TCCTTCCCGCGGCCTGCTGCCGGCTCTGCGGCCTCTTCCGCGTCTTCGCCTTCGCCCTCAGACGAGTCGG
ATCTCCCTTTGGGCCGCCTCCCCGCGTCGACTTTAAGACCAATGACTTACAAGGCAGCTGTAGATCTTAG
CCACTTTTTAAAAGAAAAGGGGGGACTGGAAGGGCTAATTCACTCCCAACGAAGACAAGATCTGCTTTTT
GCTTGTACTGGGTCTCTCTGGTTAGACCAGATCTGAGCCTGGGAGCTCTCTGGCTAACTAGGGAACCCAC
TGCTTAAGCCTCAATAAAGCTTGCCTTGAGTGCTTCAAGTAGTGTGTGCCCGTCTGTTGTGTGACTCTGG
TAACTAGAGATCCCTCAGACCCTTTTAGTCAGTGTGGAAAATCTCTAGCAGTACGTATAGTAGTTCATGT
CATCTTATTATTCAGTATTTATAACTTGCAAAGAAATGAATATCAGAGAGTGAGAGGAACTTGTTTATTG
CAGCTTATAATGGTTACAAATAAAGCAATAGCATCACAAATTTCACAAATAAAGCATTTTTTTCACTGCA
TTCTAGTTGTGGTTTGTCCAAACTCATCAATGTATCTTATCATGTCTGGCTCTAGCTATCCCGCCCCTAA
CTCCGCCCATCCCGCCCCTAACTCCGCCCAGTTCCGCCCATTCTCCGCCCCATGGCTGACTAATTTTTTT
TATTTATGCAGAGGCCGAGGCCGCCTCGGCCTCTGAGCTATTCCAGAAGTAGTGAGGAGGCTTTTTTGGA
GGCCTAGGGACGTACCCAATTCGCCCTATAGTGAGTCGTATTACGCGCGCTCACTGGCCGTCGTTTTACA
ACGTCGTGACTGGGAAAACCCTGGCGTTACCCAACTTAATCGCCTTGCAGCACATCCCCCTTTCGCCAGC
TGGCGTAATAGCGAAGAGGCCCGCACCGATCGCCCTTCCCAACAGTTGCGCAGCCTGAATGGCGAATGGG
[124 nt withheld, positions 4621-4744]
C
[91 nt withheld, positions 4746-4836]
A
[49 nt withheld, positions 4838-4886]
CCTTTGACGTTGGAGTCCACGTTCTTT
[37 nt withheld, positions 4914-4950]
ACCCTATCTCGGTCTATTCTTTTGATTTATAAGGGATTTTGCCGATTTCGGCCTATTGGTTAAAAAATGA
GCTGATTTAACAAAAATTTAACGCGAATTTTAACAAAATATTAACGCTTACAATTTAGGTGGCACTTTTC
GGGGAAATGTGCGCGGAACCCCTATTTGTTTATTTTTCTAAATACATTCAAATATGTATCCGCTCATGAG
ACAATAACCCTGATAAATGCTTCAATAATATTGAAAAAGGAAGAGTATGAGTATTCAACATTTCCGTGTC
GCCCTTATTCCCTTTTTTGCGGCATTTTGCCTTCCTGTTTTTGCTCACCCAGAAACGCTGGTGAAAGTAA
AAGATGCTGAAGATCAGTTGGGTGCACGAGTGGGTTACATCGAACTGGATCTCAACAGCGGTAAGATCCT
TGAGAGTTTTCGCCCCGAAGAACGTTTTCCAATGATGAGCACTTTTAAAGTTCTGCTATGTGGCGCGGTA
TTATCCCGTATTGACGCCGGGCAAGAGCAACTCGGTCGCCGCATACACTATTCTCAGAATGACTTGGTTG
AGTACTCACCAGTCACAGAAAAGCATCTTACGGATGGCATGACAGTAAGAGAATTATGCAGTGCTGCCAT
AACCATGAGTGATAACACTGCGGCCAACTTACTTCTGACAACGATCGGAGGACCGAAGGAGCTAACCGCT
TTTTTGCACAACATGGGGGATCATGTAACTCGCCTTGATCGTTGGGAACCGGAGCTGAATGAAGCCATAC
CAAACGACGAGCGTGACACCACGATGCCTGTAGCAATGGCAACAACGTTGCGCAAACTATTAACTGGCGA
ACTACTTACTCTAGCTTCCCGGCAACAATTAATAGACTGGATGGAGGCGGATAAAGTTGCAGGACCACTT
CTGCGCTCGGCCCTTCCGGCTGGCTGGTTTATTGCTGATAAATCTGGAGCCGGTGAGCGTGGGTCTCGCG
GTATCATTGCAGCACTGGGGCCAGATGGTAAGCCCTCCCGTATCGTAGTTATCTACACGACGGGGAGTCA
GGCAACTATGGATGAACGAAATAGACAGATCGCTGAGATAGGTGCCTCACTGATTAAGCATTGGTAACTG
TCAGACCAAGTTTACTCATATATACTTTAGATTGATTTAAAACTTCATTTTTAATTTAAAAGGATCTAGG
TGAAGATCCTTTTTGATAATCTCATGACCAAAATCCCTTAACGTGAGTTTTCGTTCCACTGAGCGTCAGA
CCCCGTAGAAAAGATCAAAGGATCTTCTTGAGATCCTTTTTTTCTGCGCGTAATCTGCTGCTTGCAAACA
AAAAAACCACCGCTACCAGCGGTGGTTTGTTTGCCGGATCAAGAGCTACCAACTCTTTTTCCGAAGGTAA
CTGGCTTCAGCAGAGCGCAGATACCAAATACTGTTCTTCTAGTGTAGCCGTAGTTAGGCCACCACTTCAA
GAACTCTGTAGCACCGCCTACATACCTCGCTCTGCTAATCCTGTTACCAGTGGCTGCTGCCAGTGGCGAT
AAGTCGTGTCTTACCGGGTTGGACTCAAGACGATAGTTACCGGATAAGGCGCAGCGGTCGGGCTGAACGG
GGGGTTCGTGCACACAGCCCAGCTTGGAGCGAACGACCTACACCGAACTGAGATACCTACAGCGTGAGCT
ATGAGAAAGCGCCACGCTTCCCGAAGGGAGAAAGGCGGACAGGTATCCGGTAAGCGGCAGGGTCGGAACA
GGAGAGCGCACGAGGGAGCTTCCAGGGGGAAACGCCTGGTATCTTTATAGTCCTGTCGGGTTTCGCCACC
TCTGACTTGAGCGTCGATTTTTGTGATGCTCGTCAGGGGGGCGGAGCCTATGGAAAAACGCCAGCAACGC
GGCCTTTTTACGGTTCCTGGCCTTTTGCTGGCCTTTTGCTCACATGTTCTTTCCTGCGTTATCCCCTGAT
TCTGTGGATAACCGTATTACCGCCTTTGAGTGAGCTGATACCGCTCGCCGCAGCCGAACGACCGAGCGCA
GCGAGTCAGTGAGCGAGGAAGCGGAAGAGCGCCCAATACGCAAACCGCCTCTCCCCGCGCGTTGGCCGAT
TCATTAATGCAGCTGGCACGACAGGTTTCCCGACTGGAAAGCGGGCAGTGAGCGCAACGCAATTAATGTG
AGTTAGCTCACTCATTAGGCACCCCAGGCTTTACACTTTATGCTTCCGGCTCGTATGTTGTGTGGAATTG
TGAGCGGATAACAATTTCACACAGGAAACAGCTATGACCATGATTACGCCAAGCGCGCAATTAACCCTCA
CTAAAGGGAACAAAAGCTGGAGCTGCAAGC
Features (pLannotate 1.2.2; 27 found; start..end, strand, type, name):
      5..231     +  promoter       RSV promoter: Rous sarcoma virus enhancer/promoter
    232..412     +  LTR            5' LTR (truncated): truncated 5' long terminal repeat (LTR) from HIV-1
    459..584     +  misc_feature   HIV-1 Ψ: packaging signal of human immunodeficiency virus type 1
    568..931     +  CDS            HIV-1 gag (fragment): gag protein from human immunodeficiency virus 1; gag
   1077..1310    +  misc_feature   RRE: The Rev response element (RRE) of HIV-1 allows for Rev-dependent mRNA export from the nucleus to the cytoplasm.
   1687..1713    +  CDS            Rev (fragment): human immunodeficiency virus 1 (HIV-1) Rev protein; rev; enhances nuclear export of unspliced and incompletely spliced viral mRNAs
   1717..1957    +  promoter       U6 promoter: RNA polymerase III promoter for human U6 snRNA
   1986..2061    +  misc_RNA       gRNA scaffold: guide RNA scaffold for the Streptococcus pyogenes CRISPR/Cas9 system
   2109..2226    +  misc_feature   cPPT/CTS: central polypurine tract and central termination sequence of HIV-1
   2295..2506    +  promoter       EF-1α core promoter: core promoter for human elongation factor EF-1α
   2532..3131    +  CDS            PuroR (fragment): puromycin N-acetyltransferase; pac from Streptomyces; confers resistance to puromycin
   3147..3735    +  misc_feature   WPRE: woodchuck hepatitis virus posttranscriptional regulatory element
   3786..3805    +  misc_feature   cPPT/CTS (fragment): central polypurine tract and central termination sequence of HIV-1
   3807..4040    +  LTR            3' LTR (ΔU3): self-inactivating 3' long terminal repeat (LTR) from HIV-1
   4118..4239    +  polyA_signal   SV40 poly(A) signal: SV40 polyadenylation signal
   4279..4414    +  rep_origin     SV40 ori: SV40 origin of replication
   4435..4453    -  promoter       T7 promoter: promoter for bacteriophage T7 RNA polymerase
   4461..4616    +  CDS            lacZα (fragment): LacZα fragment of β-galactosidase; lacZ fragment
   4621..5049    +  rep_origin     f1 ori (sequence partly withheld): f1 bacteriophage origin of replication; arrow indicates direction of (+) strand synthesis
   5102..5206    +  promoter       AmpR promoter: bla
   5207..6067    +  CDS            AmpR: β-lactamase; bla; confers resistance to ampicillin, carbenicillin, and related antibiotics
   6238..6826    +  rep_origin     ori: high-copy-number ColE1/pMB1/pBR322/pUC origin of replication
   7009..7101    +  CDS            lacI (fragment): lac repressor; lacI; The lac repressor binds to the lac operator to inhibit transcription in E. coli. This inhibition can be relieved by adding lactose or isopropyl-β-D-thiogalactopyranoside (IPTG).
   7114..7135    +  protein_bind   CAP binding site: CAP binding activates transcription in the presence of cAMP. E. coli catabolite activator protein
   7150..7180    +  promoter       lac promoter: promoter for the E. coli lac operon
   7188..7204    +  protein_bind   lac operator: The lac repressor binds to the lac operator to inhibit transcription in E. coli. This inhibition can be relieved by adding lactose or isopropyl-β-D-thiogalactopyranoside (IPTG). lac repressor encoded by lacI
   7249..7267    +  promoter       T3 promoter: promoter for bacteriophage T3 RNA polymerase
