[The description below was written by a language model from this plasmid's Addgene catalogue record and pLannotate feature annotations shown in this document.]
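Description:
pLenti-hPTPRS-gRNA2 is a lentiviral CRISPR guide-RNA vector built on the pLenti-sgRNA backbone and intended for knockout of human PTPRS, the gene encoding receptor-type protein tyrosine phosphatase sigma. It is maintained in E. coli as a high-copy plasmid through a ColE1/pUC-type origin with ampicillin selection (AmpR, β-lactamase). The backbone also carries an f1 origin, an SV40 origin and poly(A) signal, and residual lac, T7 and T3 elements that play no role in the payload.

The viral portion follows a third-generation, self-inactivating design. An RSV promoter fused to a truncated HIV-1 5' LTR drives production of the genomic RNA in packaging cells. It is followed by the Ψ packaging signal with a gag fragment, the Rev response element for Rev-dependent nuclear export, a cPPT/CTS, and a ΔU3 3' LTR that disables LTR promoter activity after integration.

Between the LTRs sit two expression units. A human U6 RNA polymerase III promoter transcribes the PTPRS-targeting spacer joined to the Streptococcus pyogenes Cas9 guide scaffold. An EF-1α core promoter drives puromycin N-acetyltransferase, with a downstream WPRE to enhance transcript expression, so transduced mammalian cells can be selected with puromycin.

No Cas9 coding sequence is annotated, so the nuclease must be supplied separately, for example from a Cas9-expressing cell line or a second vector. The "gRNA2" in the name suggests it is one of several guides against this gene, though the record does not describe the others. The restriction sites used to insert the guide are not recorded.
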