Addgene plasmid #249232: pLenti-hPTPRS-gRNA2
Purpose: PTPRS CRISPR KO
Depositing lab: Weihong Tan. Depositing organization: Hangzhou Institute of Medicine, Chinese Academy of Sciences. Publication: SPARK-seq: A high-throughput platform for aptamer discovery and kinetic profiling. Luo G, Song J, Fu Y, Jiang Y, Gao Y, Zhong Z, Li L, Wei Y, Jia HR, Guo L, Fu T, Wu Q, Tan W. Science. 2026 Jan;391(6780):eadv6127. doi: 10.1126/science.adv6127. Epub 2026 Jan 1. PubMed 41477891.
Backbone
  Vector backbone: pLenti-sgRNA
  Backbone manufacturer: Eric Lander and David Sabatini, Addgene plasmid #71409
  Vector type: Lentiviral, CRISPR
Growth in bacteria
  Bacterial resistance: Ampicillin, 100 μg/mL
  Growth temperature: 37°C
  Growth strain: NEB Stable
  Copy number: High Copy
Gene/Insert
  Gene/Insert name: PTPRS
  gRNA/shRNA sequence: GACCCGACGACTTCCTACG
  Species: H. sapiens (human)
  Entrez Gene: PTPRS (a.k.a. PTPSIGMA, R-PTP-S, R-PTP-sigma)
  Promoter: U6
  Cloning method: Restriction Enzyme; 5′ cloning site Unknown (unknown if destroyed)
Terms and licenses: Academic/Nonprofit Terms; Industry Terms: Not Available to Industry
How to cite: pLenti-hPTPRS-gRNA2 was a gift from Weihong Tan (Addgene plasmid # 249232 ; http://n2t.net/addgene:249232 ; RRID:Addgene_249232)
